Addgene plasmid #247454: pEF5-H4(Q5,8,12,16)-HaloTag-FRT
Purpose: Expresses wild-type H4(Q5,8,12,16)-Halo under EF1 promoter and can be integrated into FRT site
Depositing lab: Kazuhiro Maeshima. Depositing organization: National Institute of Genetics. Publication: Behaviors of nucleosomes with mutant histone H4s in euchromatic domains of living human cells. Semeigazin A, Iida S, Minami K, Tamura S, Ide S, Higashi K, Toyoda A, Kurokawa K, Maeshima K. Histochem Cell Biol. 2024 Jul;162(1-2):23-40. doi: 10.1007/s00418-024-02293-x. Epub 2024 May 14. PubMed 38743310.
Backbone
  Vector backbone: pEF5
  Backbone manufacturer: Invitrogen, Cat#V602020
  Vector type: Mammalian Expression
  Selectable markers: Hygromycin
Growth in bacteria
  Bacterial resistance: Ampicillin, 100 μg/mL
  Growth temperature: 37°C
  Growth strain: DH5alpha
  Copy number: High Copy
Gene/Insert
  Gene/Insert name: H4 (H4C1) (alt name: H4 (H4C1), Q5,8,12,16)
  Species: H. sapiens (human)
  Insert size (bp): 1263
  Mutation: H4(Q5,8,12,16) has four mutations in the N-terminal tail region: K5Q, K8Q, K12Q, and K16Q.
  Entrez Gene: H4C1 (a.k.a. H4-16, H4C11, H4C12, H4C13, H4C14, H4C15, H4C16, H4C2, H4C3, H4C4, H4C5, H4C6, H4C8, H4C9, H4FA, HIST1H4A)
  Promoter: EF1α
  Tag / fusion protein: HaloTag (C terminal on insert)
  Cloning method: Other
  Sequencing primers: 5′ T7 or EF1a
Terms and licenses: Academic/Nonprofit Terms; Industry Terms: Not Available to Industry
How to cite: pEF5-H4(Q5,8,12,16)-HaloTag-FRT was a gift from Kazuhiro Maeshima (Addgene plasmid # 247454 ; http://n2t.net/addgene:247454 ; RRID:Addgene_247454)
