[The description below was written by a language model from this plasmid's Addgene catalogue record and pLannotate feature annotations shown in this document.]
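Description:
pEF5-H4(Q5,8,12,16)-HaloTag-FRT is a 7.1 kb mammalian expression plasmid built on the Invitrogen pEF5 FRT backbone. It is designed for stable, site-specific integration of a tagged mutant histone into cells that carry a genomic FRT acceptor site. In E. coli it is maintained as a high-copy plasmid through a ColE1/pUC-type origin and selected with ampicillin via the bla gene.

The expression cassette is driven by the strong constitutive human EF-1α promoter, with a T7 promoter just downstream of it. The insert is human histone H4 (H4C1) fused at its C terminus to HaloTag, a modified dehalogenase that binds chloroalkane ligands covalently and so allows labelling with fluorescent dyes. The H4 coding region carries K5Q, K8Q, K12Q and K16Q substitutions in the N-terminal tail. The catalogue purpose line calls the protein "wild-type", but the name and mutation field show it is the quadruple glutamine mutant. The annotation tool matched the histone to bovine H4, which reflects the strong conservation of H4, not a different source species. A backbone V5 epitope sequence lies between HaloTag and the bGH polyadenylation signal; the record does not say whether it is translated in frame.

An FRT site sits directly upstream of a hygromycin resistance gene with an SV40 poly(A) signal, and no intact promoter is annotated for that gene. In FLP-based integration systems of this kind, recombination at the genomic FRT site typically supplies the promoter, so hygromycin resistance reports correct integration. The associated publication used such constructs to study the behaviour of nucleosomes containing mutant H4 in living human cells.
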