Features (pLannotate 1.2.2; 24 found; start..end, strand, type, name):
    236..302     -  CDS            small t antigen (fragment): SV40 (simian virus 40) small t antigen
    311..330     -  promoter       SRα promoter (fragment): hybrid promoter consisting of the SV40 early promoter plus part of the long terminal repeat of human T-lymphotrophic virus 1
    327..345     -  enhancer       CMV enhancer (fragment): human cytomegalovirus immediate early enhancer
    500..552     +  misc_feature   bom (fragment): basis of mobility region from pBR322
    611..715     +  promoter       AmpR promoter: bla
    716..1576    +  CDS            AmpR: β-lactamase; bla; confers resistance to ampicillin, carbenicillin, and related antibiotics
   1747..2335    +  rep_origin     ori: high-copy-number ColE1/pMB1/pBR322/pUC origin of replication
   2518..2610    +  CDS            lacI (fragment): lac repressor; lacI; The lac repressor binds to the lac operator to inhibit transcription in E. coli. This inhibition can be relieved by adding lactose or isopropyl-β-D-thiogalactopyranoside (IPTG).
   2623..2644    +  protein_bind   CAP binding site: CAP binding activates transcription in the presence of cAMP. E. coli catabolite activator protein
   2659..2689    +  promoter       lac promoter: promoter for the E. coli lac operon
   2697..2713    +  protein_bind   lac operator: The lac repressor binds to the lac operator to inhibit transcription in E. coli. This inhibition can be relieved by adding lactose or isopropyl-β-D-thiogalactopyranoside (IPTG). lac repressor encoded by lacI
   2786..2907    -  polyA_signal   SV40 poly(A) signal: SV40 polyadenylation signal
   2902..3027    -  CDS            ble (fragment): BLE_KLEPN - Experimental evidence at protein level: Swiss-Prot protein existence level 1. Binding protein with a strong affinity to the bleomycin family of antibiotics. Binds to CL990; an antimitotic-antibiotic compound. From Klebsiella pneumoniae.
   3037..4059    -  CDS            HygR: aminoglycoside phosphotransferase from E. coli; aph(4)-Ia; confers resistance to hygromycin
   4067..4114    -  protein_bind   FRT: FLP-mediated recombination occurs in the 8-bp core sequence TCTAGAAA (Turan and Bode, 2011). FLP recombinase from the Saccharomyces cerevisiae 2μ plasmid
   4119..4352    -  rep_origin     f1 ori (fragment) (sequence partly withheld): f1 bacteriophage origin of replication; arrow indicates direction of (+) strand synthesis
   4373..4394    -  promoter       SV40 promoter (fragment): SV40 enhancer and early promoter
   4398..4622    -  polyA_signal   bGH poly(A) signal: bovine growth hormone polyadenylation signal
   4666..4707    -  CDS            V5 tag: epitope tag from simian virus 5
   4760..5643    -  CDS            HaloTag® (fragment): modified bacterial dehalogenase that forms covalent bonds with chloroalkane derivatives
   5710..6018    -  CDS            H4_BOVIN (sequence partly withheld): Experimental evidence at protein level: Swiss-Prot protein existence level 1. Core component of nucleosome. Nucleosomes wrap and compact DNA into chromatin, limiting DNA accessibility to the cellular machineries which require DNA as a template. Histones thereby play a central role in transcription regulation, DNA repair, DNA replication and chromosomal stability. DNA accessibility is regulated via a complex set of post-translational modifications of histones, also called histone code, and nucleosome remodeling. From Bos taurus (Bovine).
   6030..6051    -  misc_feature   MCS (fragment): pBluescript multiple cloning site
   6136..6154    -  promoter       T7 promoter: promoter for bacteriophage T7 RNA polymerase
   6171..229     -  promoter       EF-1α promoter (across the origin): strong constitutive promoter for human elongation factor EF-1α
>Addgene plasmid #247454 | pEF5-H4(Q5,8,12,16)-HaloTag-FRT | addgene full sequence | sequence record 491707 | Addgene NGS Result
GTGTTCTGGCGGCAAACCCGTTGCGAAAAAGAACGTTCACGGCGACTACTGCACTTATATACGGTTCTCC
CCCACCCTCGGGAAAAAGGCGGAGCCAGTACACGACATCACTTTCCCAGTTTACCCCGCGCCACCTTCTC
TAGGCACCGGTTCAATTGCCGACCCCTCCCCCCAACTTCTCGGGGACTGTGGGCGATGTGCGCTCTGCCC
ACTGACGGGCACCGGAGCCAATTCCCACTCCTTTCAAGACCTAGAAGGTCCATTAGCTGCAAAGATTCCT
CTCTGTTTAAAACTTTATCCATCTTTGCAAAGCTTTTTGCAAAAGCCTAGTCAATAATCAATGTCAACGC
GTATATCTGGCCCGTACATCGCGAAGCAGCGCAAAACGCCTAACCCTAAGCAGATTCTTCATGCAATTGT
CGGTCAAGCCTTGCCTTGTTGTAGCTTAAATTTTGCTCGCGCACTACTCAGCGACCTCCAACACACAAGC
AGGGAGCAGATACTGGCTTAACTATGCGGCATCAGAGCAGATTGTACTGAGAGTGCACCATAGGGGATCG
GGAGATCTCCCGATCCGTCGACGTCAGGTGGCACTTTTCGGGGAAATGTGCGCGGAACCCCTATTTGTTT
ATTTTTCTAAATACATTCAAATATGTATCCGCTCATGAGACAATAACCCTGATAAATGCTTCAATAATAT
TGAAAAAGGAAGAGTATGAGTATTCAACATTTCCGTGTCGCCCTTATTCCCTTTTTTGCGGCATTTTGCC
TTCCTGTTTTTGCTCACCCAGAAACGCTGGTGAAAGTAAAAGATGCTGAAGATCAGTTGGGTGCACGAGT
GGGTTACATCGAACTGGATCTCAACAGCGGTAAGATCCTTGAGAGTTTTCGCCCCGAAGAACGTTTTCCA
ATGATGAGCACTTTTAAAGTTCTGCTATGTGGCGCGGTATTATCCCGTATTGACGCCGGGCAAGAGCAAC
TCGGTCGCCGCATACACTATTCTCAGAATGACTTGGTTGAGTACTCACCAGTCACAGAAAAGCATCTTAC
GGATGGCATGACAGTAAGAGAATTATGCAGTGCTGCCATAACCATGAGTGATAACACTGCGGCCAACTTA
CTTCTGACAACGATCGGAGGACCGAAGGAGCTAACCGCTTTTTTGCACAACATGGGGGATCATGTAACTC
GCCTTGATCGTTGGGAACCGGAGCTGAATGAAGCCATACCAAACGACGAGCGTGACACCACGATGCCTGT
AGCAATGGCAACAACGTTGCGCAAACTATTAACTGGCGAACTACTTACTCTAGCTTCCCGGCAACAATTA
ATAGACTGGATGGAGGCGGATAAAGTTGCAGGACCACTTCTGCGCTCGGCCCTTCCGGCTGGCTGGTTTA
TTGCTGATAAATCTGGAGCCGGTGAGCGTGGGTCTCGCGGTATCATTGCAGCACTGGGGCCAGATGGTAA
GCCCTCCCGTATCGTAGTTATCTACACGACGGGGAGTCAGGCAACTATGGATGAACGAAATAGACAGATC
GCTGAGATAGGTGCCTCACTGATTAAGCATTGGTAACTGTCAGACCAAGTTTACTCATATATACTTTAGA
TTGATTTAAAACTTCATTTTTAATTTAAAAGGATCTAGGTGAAGATCCTTTTTGATAATCTCATGACCAA
AATCCCTTAACGTGAGTTTTCGTTCCACTGAGCGTCAGACCCCGTAGAAAAGATCAAAGGATCTTCTTGA
GATCCTTTTTTTCTGCGCGTAATCTGCTGCTTGCAAACAAAAAAACCACCGCTACCAGCGGTGGTTTGTT
TGCCGGATCAAGAGCTACCAACTCTTTTTCCGAAGGTAACTGGCTTCAGCAGAGCGCAGATACCAAATAC
TGTTCTTCTAGTGTAGCCGTAGTTAGGCCACCACTTCAAGAACTCTGTAGCACCGCCTACATACCTCGCT
CTGCTAATCCTGTTACCAGTGGCTGCTGCCAGTGGCGATAAGTCGTGTCTTACCGGGTTGGACTCAAGAC
GATAGTTACCGGATAAGGCGCAGCGGTCGGGCTGAACGGGGGGTTCGTGCACACAGCCCAGCTTGGAGCG
AACGACCTACACCGAACTGAGATACCTACAGCGTGAGCTATGAGAAAGCGCCACGCTTCCCGAAGGGAGA
AAGGCGGACAGGTATCCGGTAAGCGGCAGGGTCGGAACAGGAGAGCGCACGAGGGAGCTTCCAGGGGGAA
ACGCCTGGTATCTTTATAGTCCTGTCGGGTTTCGCCACCTCTGACTTGAGCGTCGATTTTTGTGATGCTC
GTCAGGGGGGCGGAGCCTATGGAAAAACGCCAGCAACGCGGCCTTTTTACGGTTCCTGGCCTTTTGCTGG
CCTTTTGCTCACATGTTCTTTCCTGCGTTATCCCCTGATTCTGTGGATAACCGTATTACCGCCTTTGAGT
GAGCTGATACCGCTCGCCGCAGCCGAACGACCGAGCGCAGCGAGTCAGTGAGCGAGGAAGCGGAAGAGCG
CCCAATACGCAAACCGCCTCTCCCCGCGCGTTGGCCGATTCATTAATGCAGCTGGCACGACAGGTTTCCC
GACTGGAAAGCGGGCAGTGAGCGCAACGCAATTAATGTGAGTTAGCTCACTCATTAGGCACCCCAGGCTT
TACACTTTATGCTTCCGGCTCGTATGTTGTGTGGAATTGTGAGCGGATAACAATTTCACACAGGAAACAG
CTATGACCATGATTACGCCAAGCTCTAGCTAGAGGTCGACGGTATACAGACATGATAAGATACATTGATG
AGTTTGGACAAACCACAACTAGAATGCAGTGAAAAAAATGCTTTATTTGTGAAATTTGTGATGCTATTGC
TTTATTTGTAACCATTATAAGCTGCAATAAACAAGTTGGGGTGGGCGAAGAACTCCAGCATGAGATCCCC
GCGCTGGAGGATCATCCAGCCGGCGTCCCGGAAAACGATTCCGAAGCCCAACCTTTCATAGAAGGCGGCG
GTGGAATCGAAATCTCGTAGTACGTGCTATTCCTTTGCCCTCGGACGAGTGCTGGGGCGTCGGTTTCCAC
TATCGGCGAGTACTTCTACACAGCCATCGGTCCAGACGGCCGCGCTTCTGCGGGCGATTTGTGTACGCCC
GACAGTCCCGGCTCCGGATCGGACGATTGCGTCGCATCGACCCTGCGCCCAAGCTGCATCATCGAAATTG
CCGTCAACCAAGCTCTGATAGAGTTGGTCAAGACCAATGCGGAGCATATACGCCCGGAGCCGCGGCGATC
CTGCAAGCTCCGGATGCCTCCGCTCGAAGTAGCGCGTCTGCTGCTCCATACAAGCCAACCACGGCCTCCA
GAAGAAGATGTTGGCGACCTCGTATTGGGAATCCCCGAACATCGCCTCGCTCCAGTCAATGACCGCTGTT
ATGCGGCCATTGTCCGTCAGGACATTGTTGGAGCCGAAATCCGCGTGCACGAGGTGCCGGACTTCGGGGC
AGTCCTCGGCCCAAAGCATCAGCTCATCGAGAGCCTGCGCGACGGACGCACTGACGGTGTCGTCCATCAC
AGTTTGCCAGTGATACACATGGGGATCAGCAATCGCGCATATGAAATCACGCCATGTAGTGTATTGACCG
ATTCCTTGCGGTCCGAATGGGCCGAACCCGCTCGTCTGGCTAAGATCGGCCGCAGCGATCGCATCCATGG
CCTCCGCGACCGGCTGCAGAACAGCGGGCAGTTCGGTTTCAGGCAGGTCTTGCAACGTGACACCCTGTGC
ACGGCGGGAGATGCAATAGGTCAGGCTCTCGCTGAATTCCCCAATGTCAAGCACTTCCGGAATCGGGAGC
GCGGCCGATGCAAAGTGCCGATAAACATAACGATCTTTGTAGAAACCATCGGCGCAGCTATTTACCCGCA
GGACATATCCACGCCCTCCTACATCGAAGCTGAAAGCACGAGATTCTTCGCCCTCCGAGAGCTGCATCAG
GTCGGAGACGCTGTCGAACTTTTCGATCAGAAACTTCTCGACAGACGTCGCGGTGAGTTCAGGCTTTTTG
GCCAAGGAAGTTCCTATACTTTCTAGAGAATAGGAACTTCGGAATAGGAACTTCTAGGTACGTGAACCAT
CACCCT
[91 nt withheld, positions 4137-4227]
G
[124 nt withheld, positions 4229-4352]
GGGGATACCCCCTAGAGCCCCAGCTGGTTCTTTCCGCCTCAGAAGCCATAGAGCCCACCGCATCCCCAGC
ATGCCTGCTATTGTCTTCCCAATCCTCCCCCTTGCTGTCCTGCCCCACCCCACCCCCCAGAATAGAATGA
CACCTACTCAGACAATGCGATGCAATTTCCTCATTTTATTAGGAAAGGACAGTGGGAGTGGCACCTTCCA
GGGTCAAGGAAGGCACGGGGGAGGGGCAAACAACAGATGGCTGGCAACTAGAAGGCACAGTCGAGGCTGA
TCAGCGGGTTTAAACTCATTACTAACCGGTACGCGTAGAATCGAGACCGAGGAGAGGGTTAGGGATAGGC
TTACCTTCGAACCGCGGGCCCTCTAGACTCGAGCGGCCGGCCGCCGAATTAACTTAACCGGAAATCTCCA
GAGTAGACAGCCAGCGCGCGATCTCGCTGCCGATCAGGTCCGGGTTGTCTTCTTGCAGCAGATTCAGACC
CGGGCCGATGTCCACAGCCTTGCAGTTAGGCAGGCTTTTGGCCAGGCGAGCGGCTTCGGCCGGTGGGATC
AGAACGCCTGGGGTGCCCCAGAACAGCAGCTTCGGGACAGGGGACTGGTGCAGCCAGTCCATGTATTCTT
CGACCAGCGCGACGATGTTCGCTGGCTCACCGGCGATTGGCAGCTCGTTTGGGAAGCGCCACAGTGGCTC
GCGGTCAACAGGATTCAGGAACGGCTCGCGGTAATGGTCCATCTCGACTTCAGTCAGCGGGCGGACGACA
CCCATCGGCAGCGTACCCTCGATAAAAACGTTCTGATCGATGATCAGCTTGCGGCCGACGTCGGTGGTGC
GGAAGGCCTGGAAGGTCTCGCGGGCAAATTCTGGCCATTCGTCCCAGGTCGGGATAGGGCGGATGAACTC
CATAAATGCAATACCTTTGACGCGCTCTGGATTGCGCTTGGCCCAGTGGAAACCCAGAGCGGAGCCCCAG
TCGTGAATGACCAGGACGACCTCTTCCAGACCCAGGGCTTCGATGAAGGCATCCATGAAGCGGACGTGGT
CGTCGAAGAAATAACCCAGGTCTGGTTTGTCGGATTTGCCCATACCGATCAGGTCTGGAGCAATGCAGCG
ATGGGTCGGTGCAACATGCGGGATGATGTTGCGCCACACGTAGGAGGAGGTCGGGTTACCGTGCAGGAAC
AGCACAGGGGTGCCATCGCGCGGACCAACATCGACGTAGTGCATGCGCTCGCCCAGGACTTCCACATAAT
GGGGGTCGAATGGAAAGCCAGTACCGATTTCGGAACCGCCACCAGAGCCTCCACCTCCACTTCCACCTCC
GCCTGAACCACCTCCACCAGATGGATC
[258 nt withheld, positions 5710-5967]
CTGGGCACCCCCCTGACCCAAACCCTGCCCGCCCTGACCACGTCCAGACATCTCGAAATTCGCTAGCTCT
AGAGCGGCCGCCACTGTGCTGGATATCTGCAGAATTCCACCACACTGGACTAGTGGATCCGAGCTCGGTA
CCAAGCTTACCTAGCCAGCTTGGGTCTCCCTATAGTGAGTCGTATTAGTACCAAGCTAATTCCTCACGAC
ACCTGAAATGGAAGAAAAAAACTTTGAACCACTGTCTGAGGCTTGAGAATGAACCAAGATCCAAACTCAA
AAAGGGCAAATTCCAAGGAGAATTACATCAAGTGCCAAGCTGGCCTAACTTCAGTCTCCACCCACTCAGT
GTGGGGAAACTCCATCGCATAAAACCCCTCCCCCCAACCTAAAGACGACGTACTCCAAAAGCTCGAGAAC
TAATCGAGGTGCCTGGACGGCGCCCGGTACTCCGTGGAGTCACATGAAGCGACGGCTGAGGACGGAAAGG
CCCTTTTCCTTTGTGTGGGTGACTCACCCGCCCGCTCTCCCGAGCGCCGCGTCCTCCATTTTGAGCTCCC
TGCAGCAGGGCCGGGAAGCGGCCATCTTTCCGCTCACGCAACTGGTGCCGACCGGGCCAGCCTTGCCGCC
CAGGGCGGGGCGATACACGGCGGCGCGAGGCCAGGCACCAGAGCAGGCCGGCCAGCTTGAGACTACCCCC
GTCCGATTCTCGGTGGCCGCGCTCGCAGGCCCCGCCTCGCCGAACATGTGCGCTGGGACGCACGGGCCCC
GTCGCCGCCCGCGGCCCCAAAAACCGAAATACCAGTGTGCAGATCTTGGCCCGCATTTACAAGACTATCT
TGCCAGAAAAAAAGCGTCGCAGCAGGTCATCAAAAATTTTAAATGGCTAGAGACTTATCGAAAGCAGCGA
GACAGGCGCGAAGGTGCCACCAGATTCGCACGCGGCGGCCCCAGCGCCCAGGCCAGGCCTCAACTCAAGC
ACGAGGCGAAGGGGCTCCTTAAGCGCAAGGCCTCGAACTCTCCCACCCACTTCCAACCCGAAGCTCGGGA
TCAAGAATCACGTACTGCAGCCAGGTGGAAGTAATTCAAGGCACGCAAGGGCCATAACCCGTAAAGAGGC
CAGGCCCGCGGGAACCACACACGGCACTTACCT
